Addgene plasmid #229469: pVF28
Purpose: Expresses RssB with D104A mutation
Depositing lab: Alexandra Deaconescu. Depositing organization: Brown University. Publication: Structural basis for inhibition of a response regulator of sigma(S) stability by a ClpXP antiadaptor. Dorich V, Brugger C, Tripathi A, Hoskins JR, Tong S, Suhanovsky MM, Sastry A, Wickner S, Gottesman S, Deaconescu AM. Genes Dev. 2019 Jun 1;33(11-12):718-732. doi: 10.1101/gad.320168.118. Epub 2019 Apr 11. PubMed 30975721.
Backbone
  Vector backbone: pOKD5
  Backbone size w/o insert (bp): 3787
  Vector type: Bacterial Expression
Growth in bacteria
  Bacterial resistance: Ampicillin, 100 μg/mL
  Growth temperature: 37°C
  Growth strain: DH5alpha
  Growth instructions: The depositing lab recommends alpha-select for plasmid storage and propagation and BL21 DE3 for protein expression.
  Copy number: Unknown
Gene/Insert
  Gene/Insert name: RssB (D104A)
  Species: E. coli
  Insert size (bp): 1014
  Mutation: D104A
  Promoter: T7
  Cloning method: Other
Terms and licenses: Academic/Nonprofit Terms; Industry Terms: Not Available to Industry
How to cite: pVF28 was a gift from Alexandra Deaconescu (Addgene plasmid # 229469 ; http://n2t.net/addgene:229469 ; RRID:Addgene_229469)
