[The description below was written by a language model from this plasmid's Addgene catalogue record and pLannotate feature annotations shown in this document.]
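Description:
pVF28 is a bacterial expression plasmid built on the pOKD5 backbone for producing a D104A point mutant of the Escherichia coli response regulator RssB. The sequenced record is 4,988 nt, somewhat larger than the sum of the catalogued backbone (3,787 bp) and insert (1,014 bp) sizes. The plasmid is maintained in E. coli through a medium-copy p15A origin, which is compatible with ColE1-type plasmids, and is selected with ampicillin via an intact β-lactamase gene and its bla promoter. An f1 phage origin is also present. The annotation additionally picks up several remnants that appear to be backbone history rather than functional parts: two fragments of a kanamycin resistance gene, partial tnpR, bom and RSF origin sequences, and a second partial AmpR promoter.

The expression cassette follows the standard pET-style layout: a T7 promoter followed by a lac operator, the strong T7 gene 10 ribosome binding site, the rssB coding sequence, and a T7 terminator. Transcription therefore depends on T7 RNA polymerase, as supplied by DE3 lysogens such as BL21(DE3), and is repressed by LacI until induced with IPTG. Downstream of rssB the feature table shows a short polyhistidine stretch, consistent with a C-terminal His tag for affinity purification, although the catalogue fields do not list a tag; a short match to a T7 gene 10-derived sequence lies just before the terminator.

RssB is the adaptor that delivers the stationary-phase sigma factor RpoS to the ClpXP protease. The record does not state what the D104A substitution does, but the associated work addresses the structural basis of RssB inhibition by an antiadaptor, so the plasmid is presumably used to make recombinant mutant protein for biochemical or structural comparison with wild type.
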