Features (pLannotate 1.2.2; 17 found; start..end, strand, type, name):
    244..348     -  promoter       AmpR promoter: bla
    429..620     -  CDS            tnpR (fragment): TNR3_ECOLX - Experimental evidence at protein level: Swiss-Prot protein existence level 1. Resolvase catalyzes the resolution (a site-specific recombination) of the cointegrated replicon to yield the final transposition products. From Escherichia coli.
    637..655     +  promoter       T7 promoter: promoter for bacteriophage T7 RNA polymerase
    656..680     +  protein_bind   lac operator: The lac repressor binds to the lac operator to inhibit transcription in E. coli. This inhibition can be relieved by adding lactose or isopropyl-β-D-thiogalactopyranoside (IPTG). lac repressor encoded by lacI
    695..717     +  RBS            RBS: efficient ribosome binding site from bacteriophage T7 gene 10 (Olins and Rangwala, 1989)
    725..1735    +  CDS            rssB: RSSB_ECOLI - Also known as hnr, sprE, ychL. Experimental evidence at protein level: Swiss-Prot protein existence level 1. Regulates the turnover of the sigma S factor (RpoS) by promoting its proteolysis in exponentially growing cells. Acts by binding and delivering RpoS to the ClpXP protease. RssB is not co- degraded with RpoS, but is released from the complex and can initiate a new cycle of RpoS recognition and degradation. In stationary phase, could also act as an anti-sigma factor and reduce the ability of RpoS to activate gene expression. Is also involved in the regulation of the mRNA poly
   1785..1802    +  CDS            9xHis (fragment): 9xHis affinity tag
   1812..1861    +  CDS            SET1 (fragment): solubility-enhancement tag derived from T7 phage gene 10B
   1869..1916    +  terminator     T7 terminator: transcription terminator for bacteriophage T7 RNA polymerase
   1953..2381    +  rep_origin     f1 ori (sequence partly withheld): f1 bacteriophage origin of replication; arrow indicates direction of (+) strand synthesis
   2434..2491    +  promoter       AmpR promoter (fragment): bla
   2500..2760    -  CDS            KanR (fragment): aminoglycoside phosphotransferase; aph(3')-Ia; confers resistance to kanamycin in bacteria or G418 (Geneticin®) in eukaryotes
   2761..3066    -  CDS            KanR (fragment): aminoglycoside phosphotransferase; aph(3')-Ia; confers resistance to kanamycin in bacteria or G418 (Geneticin®) in eukaryotes
   3393..3419    +  misc_feature   bom (fragment): basis of mobility region from pBR322
   3518..3573    -  rep_origin     RSF ori (fragment): Plasmids containing the RSF 1030 origin of replication can be propagated in E. coli cells that contain additional plasmids with compatible origins.
   3661..4206    -  rep_origin     p15A ori: Plasmids containing the medium-copy-number p15A origin of replication can be propagated in E. coli cells that contain a second plasmid with the ColE1 origin.
   4371..243     -  CDS            AmpR (across the origin): β-lactamase; bla; confers resistance to ampicillin, carbenicillin, and related antibiotics
>Addgene plasmid #229469 | pVF28 | addgene full sequence | sequence record 457024 | Addgene NGS Result
ACGGGATAATACCGCGCCACATAGCAGAACTTTAAAAGTGCTCATCATTGGAAAACGTTCTTCGGGGCGA
AAACTCTCAAGGATCTTACCGCTGTTGAGATCCAGTTCGATGTAACCCACTCGTGCACCCAACTGATCTT
CAGCATCTTTTACTTTCACCAGCGTTTCTGGGTGAGCAAAAACAGGAAGGCAAAATGCCGCAAAAAAGGG
AATAAGGGCGACACGGAAATGTTGAATACTCATACTCTTCCTTTTTCAATATTATTGAAGCATTTATCAG
GGTTATTGTCTCATGAGCGGATACATATTTGAATGTATTTAGAAAAATAAACAAATAGGGGTTCCGCGCA
CATTTCCCCGAAAAGTGCCACCTGACGTCTAAGAAACCATTATTATCATGACATTAACCTATAAAAATAG
GCGTATCACGAGGCCCTTTCGTCTTCAAGAATTTTATAAACCGTGGAGCGGGCAATACTGAGCTGATGAG
CAATTTCCGTTGCACCAGTGCCCTTCTGATGAAGCGTCAGCACGACGTTCCTGTCCACGGTACGCCTGCG
GCCAAATTTGATTCCTTTCAGCTTTGCTTCCTGTCGGCCCTCATTCGTGCGCTCTAGGATCTCGATCCCG
CGAAATTAATACGACTCACTATAGGGGAATTGTGAGCGGATAACAATTCCCCTCTAGAAATAATTTTGTT
TAACTTTAAGAAGGAGATATACATATGACGCAGCCATTGGTCGGAAAACAGATTCTCATTGTTGAAGATG
AGCAGGTATTTCGCTCGCTTCTGGATTCATGGTTTTCCTCATTGGGAGCGACAACGGTACTGGCGGCTGA
TGGGGTGGATGCCCTTGAGTTGCTGGGAGGTTTCACTCCAGACCTGATGATATGTGATATCGCGATGCCA
CGAATGAACGGGCTTAAACTGCTGGAGCATATACGTAACAGAGGCGACCAGACCCCAGTTCTGGTGATAT
CTGCCACTGAAAATATGGCAGATATTGCCAAAGCGTTACGTCTGGGCGTTGAAGCTGTTTTGCTGAAACC
AGTTAAAGATCTGAATCGCTTGCGCGAGATGGTTTTTGCCTGTCTCTATCCCAGCATGTTTAATTCGCGC
GTTGAGGAAGAGGAAAGGCTTTTTCGCGACTGGGATGCAATGGTTGATAACCCTGCCGCAGCGGCGAAAT
TATTACAGGAACTACAACCGCCGGTTCAGCAGGTGATTTCCCATTGCCGGGTTAATTATCGTCAATTGGT
TGCCGCGGACAAACCCGGCCTGGTGCTTGATATTGCCGCACTTTCGGAAAACGATCTGGCATTTTATTGC
CTTGATGTCACCCGAGCTGGACATAATGGCGTACTTGCTGCCTTGTTATTACGCGCATTGTTTAACGGAT
TATTACAGGAACAGCTTGCACACCAAAATCAACGGTTGCCAGAGTTGGGCGCGTTATTGAAGCAGGTAAA
CCATTTACTTCGTCAGGCCAATCTGCCGGGGCAGTTTCCGCTATTAGTTGGCTATTATCATCGCGAACTG
AAAAATCTCATTCTGGTTTCTGCGGGTCTGAATGCGACGTTAAATACCGGCGAACACCAGGTGCAAATCA
GTAATGGTGTTCCGTTAGGCACTTTAGGTAACGCTTATTTGAATCAATTGAGCCAGCGATGCGATGCCTG
GCAATGCCAAATATGGGGAACCGGTGGTCGACTGCGCTTGATGTTGTCTGCAGAATGAGGATCCGAATTC
GAGCTCCGTCGACAAGCTTGCGGCCGCACTCGAGCACCACCACCACCACCACTGAGATCCGGCTGCTAAC
AAAGCCCGAAAGGAAGCTGAGTTGGCTGCTGCCACCGCTGAGCAATAACTAGCATAACCCCTTGGGGCCT
CTAAACGGGTCTTGAGGGGTTTTTTGCTGAAAGGAGGAACTATATCCGGATTGGCGAATGGG
[124 nt withheld, positions 1953-2076]
C
[91 nt withheld, positions 2078-2168]
A
[49 nt withheld, positions 2170-2218]
CCTTTGACGTTGGAGTCCACGTTCTTT
[37 nt withheld, positions 2246-2282]
ACCCTATCTCGGTCTATTCTTTTGATTTATAAGGGATTTTGCCGATTTCGGCCTATTGGTTAAAAAATGA
GCTGATTTAACAAAAATTTAACGCGAATTTTAACAAAATATTAACGCTTACAATTTAGGTGGCACTTTTC
GGGGAAATGTGCGCGGAACCCCTATTTGTTTATTTTTCTAAATACATTCAAATATGTATCCGCTCATGAA
TTAATTCTTAGAAAAACTCATCGAGCATCAAATGAAACTGCAATTTATTCATATCAGGATTATCAATACC
ATATTTTTGAAAAAGCCGTTTCTGTAATGAAGGAGAAAACTCACCGAGGCAGTTCCATAGGATGGCAAGA
TCCTGGTATCGGTCTGCGATTCCGACTCGTCCAACATCAATACAACCTATTAATTTCCCCTCGTCAAAAA
TAAGGTTATCAAGTGAGAAATCACCATGAGTGACGACTGAATCCGGTGAGAATGGCAACCCGGGGATCGC
AGTGGTGAGTAACCATGCATCATCAGGAGTACGGATAAAATGCTTGATGGTCGGAAGAGGCATAAATTCC
GTCAGCCAGTTTAGTCTGACCATCTCATCTGTAACATCATTGGCAACGCTACCTTTGCCATGTTTCAGAA
ACAACTCTGGCGCATCGGGCTTCCCATACAATCGATAGATTGTCGCACCTGATTGCCCGACATTATCGCG
AGCCCATTTATACCCATATAAATCAGCATCCATGTTGGAATTTAATCGCGGCAGATAAGACGTTTCCCGT
TGAATATGGCTCATAACACCCCTTGTATTACTGTTTATGTAAGCAGACAGTTTTATTGTTCATGATGATA
TATTTTTATCTTGTGCAATGTAACATCAGAGATTTTGAGACACAACGTGGCTTTGTTGAATAAATCGAAC
TTTTGCTGAGTTGAAGGATCAGATCACGCATCTTCCCGACAACGCAGACCGTTCCGTGGCAAAGCAAAAG
TTCAAAATCACCAACTGGTCCACCTACAACAAAGCTCTCATCAACCGTGGCTCCCTCACTTTCTGGCTGG
ATGATGGGGCGATTCAGGCCTGGAATGAGTCAGCAACACCTTCTTCACGAGGCAGACCTCAGCGCTAGCG
GAGTGTATACTGGCTTACTATGTTGGCACTGATGAGGGTGTCAGTGAAGTGCTTCATGTGGCAGGAGAAA
AAAGGCTGCACCGGTGCGTCAGCAGAATATGTGATACAGGATATATTCCGCTTCCTCGCTCACTGACTCG
CTACGCTCGGTCGTTCGACTGCGGCGAGCGGAAATGGCTTACGAACGGGGCGGAGATTTCCTGGAAGATG
CCAGGAAGATACTTAACAGGGAAGTGAGAGGGCCGCGGCAAAGCCGTTTTTCCATAGGCTCCGCCCCCCT
GACAAGCATCACGAAATCTGACGCTCAAATCAGTGGTGGCGAAACCCGACAGGACTATAAAGATACCAGG
CGTTTCCCCCTGGCGGCTCCCTCGTGCGCTCTCCTGTTCCTGCCTTTCGGTTTACCGGTGTCATTCCGCT
GTTATGGCCGCGTTTGTCTCATTCCACGCCTGACACTCAGTTCCGGGTAGGCAGTTCGCTCCAAGCTGGA
CTGTATGCACGAACCCCCCGTTCAGTCCGACCGCTGCGCCTTATCCGGTAACTATCGTCTTGAGTCCAAC
CCGGAAAGACATGCAAAAGCACCACTGGCAGCAGCCACTGGTAATTGATTTAGAGGAGTTAGTCTTGAAG
TCATGAGCCGGTTAAGGCTAAACTGAAAGGACAAGTTTTGGTGACTGCGCTCCTCCAAGCCAGTTACCTC
GGTTCAAAGAGTTGGTAGCTCAGAGAACCTTCGAAAAACCGCCCTGCAAGGCGGTTTTTTCGTTTTCAGA
GCAAGAGATTACGCGCAGACCAAAACGATCTCAAGAAGATCATCTTATTAAGGGGTCTGACGCTCAGTGG
AACGAAAACTCACGTTAAGGGATTTTGGTCATGAGATTATCAAAAAGGATCTTCACCTAGATCCTTTTAA
ATTAAAAATGAAGTTTTAAATCAATCTAAAGTATATATGAGTAAACTTGGTCTGACAGTTACCAATGCTT
AATCAGTGAGGCACCTATCTCAGCGATCTGTCTATTTCGTTCATCCATAGTTGCCTGACTCCCCGTCGTG
TAGATAACTACGATACGGGAGGGCTTACCATCTGGCCCCAGTGCTGCAATGATACCGCGAGACCCACGCT
CACCGGCTCCAGATTTATCAGCAATAAACCAGCCAGCCGGAAGGGCCGAGCGCAGAAGTGGTCCTGCAAC
TTTATCCGCCTCCATCCAGTCTATTAATTGTTGCCGGGAAGCTAGAGTAAGTAGTTCGCCAGTTAATAGT
TTGCGCAACGTTGTTGCCATTGCTGCAGGCATCGTGGTGTCACGCTCGTCGTTTGGTATGGCTTCATTCA
GCTCCGGTTCCCAACGATCAAGGCGAGTTACATGATCCCCCATGTTGTGCAAAAAAGCGGTTAGCTCCTT
CGGTCCTCCGATCGTTGTCAGAAGTAAGTTGGCCGCAGTGTTATCACTCATGGTTATGGCAGCACTGCAT
AATTCTCTTACTGTCATGCCATCCGTAAGATGCTTTTCTGTGACTGGTGAGTACTCAACCAAGTCATTCT
GAGAATAGTGTATGCGGCGACCGAGTTGCTCTTGCCCGGCGTCAAC
